>Addgene plasmid #71553 | pJK289 | depositor full sequence | sequence record 139945 | Full plasmid sequence
TGGCGAATGGG
[124 nt withheld, positions 12-135]
C
[91 nt withheld, positions 137-227]
A
[49 nt withheld, positions 229-277]
CCTTTGACGTTGGAGTCCACGTTCTTT
[37 nt withheld, positions 305-341]
ACCCTATCTCGGTCTATTCTTTTGATTTATAAGGGATTTTGCCGATTTCGGCCTATTGGTTAAAAAATGA
GCTGATTTAACAAAAATTTAACGCGAATTTTAACAAAATATTAACGTTTACAATTTCAGGTGGCACTTTT
CGGGGAAATGTGCGCGGAACCCCTATTTGTTTATTTTTCTAAATACATTCAAATATGTATCCGCTCATGA
GACAATAACCCTGATAAATGCTTCAATAATATTGAAAAAGGAAGAGTATGAGTATTCAACATTTCCGTGT
CGCCCTTATTCCCTTTTTTGCGGCATTTTGCCTTCCTGTTTTTGCTCACCCAGAAACGCTGGTGAAAGTA
AAAGATGCTGAAGATCAGTTGGGTGCACGAGTGGGTTACATCGAACTGGATCTCAACAGCGGTAAGATCC
TTGAGAGTTTTCGCCCCGAAGAACGTTTTCCAATGATGAGCACTTTTAAAGTTCTGCTATGTGGCGCGGT
ATTATCCCGTATTGACGCCGGGCAAGAGCAACTCGGTCGCCGCATACACTATTCTCAGAATGACTTGGTT
GAGTACTCACCAGTCACAGAAAAGCATCTTACGGATGGCATGACAGTAAGAGAATTATGCAGTGCTGCCA
TAACCATGAGTGATAACACTGCGGCCAACTTACTTCTGACAACGATCGGAGGACCGAAGGAGCTAACCGC
TTTTTTGCACAACATGGGGGATCATGTAACTCGCCTTGATCGTTGGGAACCGGAGCTGAATGAAGCCATA
CCAAACGACGAGCGTGACACCACGATGCCTGCAGCAATGGCAACAACGTTGCGCAAACTATTAACTGGCG
AACTACTTACTCTAGCTTCCCGGCAACAATTAATAGACTGGATGGAGGCGGATAAAGTTGCAGGACCACT
TCTGCGCTCGGCCCTTCCGGCTGGCTGGTTTATTGCTGATAAATCTGGAGCCGGTGAGCGTGGGTCTCGC
GGTATCATTGCAGCACTGGGGCCAGATGGTAAGCCCTCCCGTATCGTAGTTATCTACACGACGGGGAGTC
AGGCAACTATGGATGAACGAAATAGACAGATCGCTGAGATAGGTGCCTCACTGATTAAGCATTGGTAACT
GTCAGACCAAGTTTACTCATATATACTTTAGATTGATTTAAAACTTCATTTTTAATTTAAAAGGATCTAG
GTGAAGATCCTTTTTGATAATCTCATGACCAAAATCCCTTAACGTGAGTTTTCGTTCCACTGAGCGTCAG
ACCCCGTAGAAAAGATCAAAGGATCTTCTTGAGATCCTTTTTTTCTGCGCGTAATCTGCTGCTTGCAAAC
AAAAAAACCACCGCTACCAGCGGTGGTTTGTTTGCCGGATCAAGAGCTACCAACTCTTTTTCCGAAGGTA
ACTGGCTTCAGCAGAGCGCAGATACCAAATACTGTCCTTCTAGTGTAGCCGTAGTTAGGCCACCACTTCA
AGAACTCTGTAGCACCGCCTACATACCTCGCTCTGCTAATCCTGTTACCAGTGGCTGCTGCCAGTGGCGA
TAAGTCGTGTCTTACCGGGTTGGACTCAAGACGATAGTTACCGGATAAGGCGCAGCGGTCGGGCTGAACG
GGGGGTTCGTGCACACAGCCCAGCTTGGAGCGAACGACCTACACCGAACTGAGATACCTACAGCGTGAGC
TATGAGAAAGCGCCACGCTTCCCGAAGGGAGAAAGGCGGACAGGTATCCGGTAAGCGGCAGGGTCGGAAC
AGGAGAGCGCACGAGGGAGCTTCCAGGGGGAAACGCCTGGTATCTTTATAGTCCTGTCGGGTTTCGCCAC
CTCTGACTTGAGCGTCGATTTTTGTGATGCTCGTCAGGGGGGCGGAGCCTATGGAAAAACGCCAGCAACG
CGGCCTTTTTACGGTTCCTGGCCTTTTGCTGGCCTTTTGCTCACATGTTCTTTCCTGCGTTATCCCCTGA
TTCTGTGGATAACCGTATTACCGCCTTTGAGTGAGCTGATACCGCTCGCCGCAGCCGAACGACCGAGCGC
AGCGAGTCAGTGAGCGAGGAAGCGGAAGAGCGCCTGATGCGGTATTTTCTCCTTACGCATCTGTGCGGTA
TTTCACACCGCATATATGGTGCACTCTCAGTACAATCTGCTCTGATGCCGCATAGTTAAGCCAGTATACA
CTCCGCTATCGCTACGTGACTGGGTCATGGCTGCGCCCCGACACCCGCCAACACCCGCTGACGCGCCCTG
ACGGGCTTGTCTGCTCCCGGCATCCGCTTACAGACAAGCTGTGACCGTCTCCGGGAGCTGCATGTGTCAG
AGGTTTTCACCGTCATCACCGAAACGCGCGAGGCAGCTGCGGTAAAGCTCATCAGCGTGGTCGTGAAGCG
ATTCACAGATGTCTGCCTGTTCATCCGCGTCCAGCTCGTTGAGTTTCTCCAGAAGCGTTAATGTCTGGCT
TCTGATAAAGCGGGCCATGTTAAGGGCGGTTTTTTCCTGTTTGGTCACTGATGCCTCCGTGTAAGGGGGA
TTTCTGTTCATGGGGGTAATGATACCGATGAAACGAGAGAGGATGCTCACGATACGGGTTACTGATGATG
AACATGCCCGGTTACTGGAACGTTGTGAGGGTAAACAACTGGCGGTATGGATGCGGCGGGACCAGAGAAA
AATCACTCAGGGTCAATGCCAGCGCTTCGTTAATACAGATGTAGGTGTTCCACAGGGTAGCCAGCAGCAT
CCTGCGATGCAGATCCGGAACATAATGGTGCAGGGCGCTGACTTCCGCGTTTCCAGACTTTACGAAACAC
GGAAACCGAAGACCATTCATGTTGTTGCTCAGGTCGCAGACGTTTTGCAGCAGCAGTCGCTTCACGTTCG
CTCGCGTATCGGTGATTCATTCTGCTAACCAGTAAGGCAACCCCGCCAGCCTAGCCGGGTCCTCAACGAC
AGGAGCACGATCATGCGCACCCGTGGCCAGGACCCAACGCTGCCCGAGATCTCGATCCCGCGAAATTAAT
ACGACTCACTATAGGGAGACCACAACGGTTTCCCTCTAGAAATAATTTTGTTTAACTTTAAGAAGGAGAT
ATACATATGGCTAGCATGACTGGTGGACAGCAAATGGGTCGCGGATCCGAATTCAATGTGGCCAGCATCG
CGCGCAGGGGCTGTGTTGACGATAAATCTTTCCGCTATTGCCGAAAATTACCGCTATCTTGTGAACAAAC
TGGGCAAAACAGTTTGCGCCGCAGTAGTTGCGGCCGATGCTTATGGGCTTGGGGTTGCACAGGTGGCGCC
CATTTTGGAACAGGTTGGCGCAAAACATTTTTTTGTCGCACATGTGGATGAAGGGCTAGCCCTTAGGCCA
TATCTTTCACCCCACACATCAGTAACTGTGTTGCATGGTCCACGGCCGGATGCTGCTGAGGTTTGCGTAC
GCAATAATTTGCGGCCAGTTTTAAATAGCCTAAAACAGGTGGCTGTTTTGCGGGATCTGGCAGCCAAAAT
GGATAAGCCGCTGGATGTGGCCATTCAACTGGATACGGGTATGTCTCGTTTTGGCCTTTCAGAGGCTGAT
ATCCATAAACTGATGGCCACTCCTGAACTTTTGGAGGGGTTATCTGTCAGTCTGGTTATGAGTCATCTGG
CCTGTGCAGATACGCCAGAAAACGCAGCCAATGCCATGCAGCGTGAACGGTTTGAGAACTATGCACGCAT
GTTGCCAAAGGCAGCTTTAAGTCTTTCTGCATCTTCTGGAATTTTTCTGGGGCAACCATTTCATTTTGAT
CTCGTGCGCCCTGGTGCCGCTTTGTATGGCGTAGCGCCGCAGAATGATGGTGTTAATCCACTTAAGCCTG
TTGTGGGGTTGCAAACGCATATTCTGCAAATTCGCACTTTATCCAAAGGGGATCGGGTGGGATATGGGCT
TACGTGGCAAGCGACTGGCCCATGCCGTGTTGCGACCATTGCGGTTGGATATGCTGATGGATTTGCCCGT
GCGGGCGCTGCTGCAGGATGCGCTTGGTATAAAGGATATCGGCTACCAATTCTGGGCCGAATCTCTATGG
ATTCCATGACAGTTGATCTTTCCGCAGTGCCCGAAGGGCTGCTGGAAGAAGATAGCATGGTGGAACTTTT
GAATGAGTCTTACGGCGTAGATGCTGTGGCCAAAGCAGAAGGCACAATAGGCTACGAAGTACTGACATCT
CTGGGGCGGCGTTATCATCGCGTTTATGCAACGGCTGCCTGAAGCTTGCGGCCGCACTCGAGCACCACCA
CCACCACCACTGAGATCCGGCTGCTAACAAAGCCCGAAAGGAAGCTGAGTTGGCTGCTGCCACCGCTGAG
CAATAACTAGCATAACCCCTTGGGGCCTCTAAACGGGTCTTGAGGGGTTTTTTGCTGAAAGGAGGAACTA
TATCCGGAT
Features (pLannotate 1.2.2; 13 found; start..end, strand, type, name):
     12..467     +  rep_origin     f1 ori (sequence partly withheld): f1 bacteriophage origin of replication; arrow indicates direction of (+) strand synthesis
    494..598     +  promoter       AmpR promoter: bla
    599..1459    +  CDS            AmpR: β-lactamase; bla; confers resistance to ampicillin, carbenicillin, and related antibiotics
   1630..2218    +  rep_origin     ori: high-copy-number ColE1/pMB1/pBR322/pUC origin of replication
   2404..2546    -  misc_feature   bom: basis of mobility region from pBR322
   2648..2839    -  CDS            rop: Rop protein, which maintains plasmids at low copy number; rop
   2856..3236    +  CDS            YPB1_ECOLX: Protein predicted: Swiss-Prot protein existence level 4. From Escherichia coli.
   3348..3366    +  promoter       T7 promoter: promoter for bacteriophage T7 RNA polymerase
   3398..3420    +  RBS            RBS: efficient ribosome binding site from bacteriophage T7 gene 10 (Olins and Rangwala, 1989)
   3428..3460    +  CDS            T7 tag (gene 10 leader): leader peptide from bacteriophage T7 gene 10 promotes efficient translation in E. coli
   4604..4621    +  CDS            9xHis (fragment): 9xHis affinity tag
   4631..4680    +  CDS            SET1 (fragment): solubility-enhancement tag derived from T7 phage gene 10B
   4688..4735    +  terminator     T7 terminator: transcription terminator for bacteriophage T7 RNA polymerase
