[The description below was written by a language model from this plasmid's Addgene catalogue record and pLannotate feature annotations shown in this document.]
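Description:
pJK289 is a bacterial expression plasmid built on the pET23a backbone for producing a mutant form of alanine racemase (alr) from the acidophilic acetic acid bacterium Acetobacter aceti strain 1023. It is maintained in E. coli through a ColE1/pMB1-type origin and selected with ampicillin via the bla β-lactamase gene and its own promoter. The annotation also finds the pBR322-derived bom region and a rop coding sequence, which would tend to moderate copy number, although the catalogue lists copy number as unknown. An f1 phage origin is also present, which allows single-stranded DNA production with helper phage.

The insert sits in the standard pET expression cassette, downstream of the T7 promoter and the T7 gene 10 ribosome binding site and upstream of the T7 terminator, so expression depends on a host that supplies T7 RNA polymerase. The encoded enzyme carries a lysine-39 to alanine substitution (AaAlr-K39A). The record does not explain the reason for this change, though mutants of this kind are generally used for mechanistic or comparative studies alongside the wild-type protein. The depositor notes that 49 extra nucleotides lie between the NdeI cloning site and the initiator methionine codon.

The feature table annotates the vector's T7 tag leader just after the RBS and a histidine-tag fragment downstream of the insert region. The record does not say whether either is translated in frame with the racemase, so the tag status of the product should not be assumed. The alr coding sequence itself was not annotated. The sequenced record (4,760 nt) is slightly longer than the catalogue total of 4,711 bp, a difference that matches the 49 additional nucleotides.
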