Addgene plasmid #71553: pJK289
Purpose: Production of Acetobacter aceti 1023 alanine racemase (alr) with Lys39>Ala mutant (AaAlr-K39A)
Depositing lab: T. J. Kappock. Depositing organization: Washington University in Saint Louis. Publication: Alanine racemase from the acidophile Acetobacter aceti. Francois JA, Kappock TJ. Protein Expr Purif. 2007 Jan;51(1):39-48. Epub 2006 Jun 6. 10.1016/j.pep.2006.05.016 PubMed 16843006.
Backbone
  Vector backbone: pET23a
  Backbone size w/o insert (bp): 3666
  Total vector size (bp): 4711
  Vector type: Bacterial Expression
Growth in bacteria
  Bacterial resistance: Ampicillin, 100 μg/mL
  Growth temperature: 37°C
  Growth strain: DH5alpha
  Copy number: Unknown
Gene/Insert
  Gene/Insert name: alanine racemase (alt names: alr; AZ09_RS09230)
  Species: Acetobacter aceti 1023
  Mutation: changes lysine-39 to alanine (please see depositor's comment below)
  GenBank ID: WP_042787947.1 ABC71322.1
Terms and licenses: Academic/Nonprofit Terms; Industry Terms: Not Available to Industry
Depositor comments: This plasmid contains 49 additional nucleotides between the NdeI cloning site and the initiator Met codon
How to cite: pJK289 was a gift from T. J. Kappock (Addgene plasmid # 71553 ; http://n2t.net/addgene:71553 ; RRID:Addgene_71553)
