>Addgene plasmid #71553 | pJK289 | addgene partial sequence | sequence record 138762 | T7 5'-TAATACGACTCACTATAGGG-3'
TTTTGTTTAACTTTAAGAAGGAGATATACATATGGCTAGCATGACTGGTGGACAGCAAATGGGTCGCGGA
TCCGAATTCAATGTGGCCAGCATCGCGCGCAGGGGCTGTGTTGACGATAAATCTTTCCGCTATTGCCGAA
AATTACCGCTATCTTGTGAACAAACTGGGCAAAACAGTTTGCGCCGCAGTAGTTGCGGCCGATGCTTATG
GGCTTGGGGTTGCACAGGTGGCGCCCATTTTGGAACAGGTTGGCGCAAAACATTTTTTTGTCGCACATGT
GGATGAAGGGCTAGCCCTTAGGCCATATCTTTCACCCCACACATCAGTAACTGTGTTGCATGGTCCACGG
CCGGATGCTGCTGAGGTTTGCGTACGCAATAATTTGCGGCCAGTTTTAAATAGCCTAAAACAGGTGGCTG
TTTTGCGGGATCTGGCAGCCAAAATGGATAAGCCGCTGGATGTGGCCATTCAACTGGATACGGGTATGTC
TCGTTTTGGCCTTTCAGAGGCTGATATCCATAAACTGATGGCCACTCCTGAACTTTTGGAGGGGTTATCT
GTCAGTCTGGTTATGAGTCATCTGGCCTGTGCAGATACGCCAGAAAACGCAGCCAATGCCATGCAGCGTG
AACGGTTTGAGAACTATGCACGCATGTTGCCAAAGGCAGCTTTAAGTCTTTCTGCATCTTCTGGAATTTT
TCTGGGGCAACCATTTCATTTTGATCTCGTGCGCCCTGGTGCCGCTTTGTATGGCGTAGCGCCGCAGAAT
GATGGTGTTAATCCACTTAAGCCTGTTGTGGGGTTGCAAACGCATATTCTGCAAATTCGCACTTTATCCA
AAGGGGATCGGGTGGGATATGGGCTTACGTGGCAAGCGACTGGCCCATGCCGTGTTGCGACCATTGCGGT
TGGATATGCTGATGGATTTGCCCGTGCGGGCGCTGCTGCAGGATGCGCTTGGTATAAAGGATATCGGCTA
CCAATTCTGGGCCGAATCTCTATGGATTCCATGACAGTTTGAATC
