>Addgene plasmid #71553 | pJK289 | addgene partial sequence | sequence record 138763 | T7term 5'-GCTAGTTATTGCTCAGCGG-3'
TTTCGGGCTTTGTTAGCAGCCGGATCTCAGTGGTGGTGGTGGTGGTGCTCGAGTGCGGCCGCAAGCTTCA
GGCAGCCGTTGCATAAACGCGATGATAACGCCGCCCCAGAGATGTCAGTACTTCGTAGCCTATTGTGCCT
TCTGCTTTGGCCACAGCATCTACGCCGTAAGACTCATTCAAAAGTTCCACCATGCTATCTTCTTCCAGCA
GCCCTTCGGGCACTGCGGAAAGATCAACTGTCATGGAATCCATAGAGATTCGGCCCAGAATTGGTAGCCG
ATATCCTTTATACCAAGCGCATCCTGCAGCAGCGCCCGCACGGGCAAATCCATCAGCATATCCAACCGCA
ATGGTCGCAACACGGCATGGGCCAGTCGCTTGCCACGTAAGCCCATATCCCACCCGATCCCCTTTGGATA
AAGTGCGAATTTGCAGAATATGCGTTTGCAACCCCACAACAGGCTTAAGTGGATTAACACCATCATTCTG
CGGCGCTACGCCATACAAAGCGGCACCAGGGCGCACGAGATCAAAATGAAATGGTTGCCCCAGAAAAATT
CCAGAAGATGCAGAAAGACTTAAAGCTGCCTTTGGCAACATGCGTGCATAGTTCTCAAACCGTTCACGCT
GCATGGCATTGGCTGCGTTTTCTGGCGTATCTGCACAGGCCAGATGACTCATAACCAGACTGACAGATAA
CCCCTCCAAAAGTTCAGGAGTGGCCATCAGTTTATGGATATCAGCCTCTGAAAGGCCAAAACGAGACATA
CCCGTATCCAGTTGAATGGCCACATCCAGCGGCTTATCCATTTTGGCTGCCAGATCCCGCAAAACAGCCA
CCTGTTTTAGGCTATTTAAAACTGGCCGCAAATTATTGCGTACGCAAACCTCAGCAGCATCCGGCCGTGG
ACCATGCAACACAGTTACTGATGTGTGGGGTGAAAGATATGGCCTAAGGGCTAGCCCTTCATCCACATGT
GCGACAAAAAAATGTTTTGCGCCAACCTGTTCCAAAATGGGCGCCACC
